>Addgene plasmid #90955 | pKD233.7-3 | addgene full sequence | sequence record 178326 | Addgene NGS Result
CAAATAAAACGAAAGGCTCAGTCGAAAGACTGGGCCTTTCGTTTTATCTGTTGTTTGTCGGTGAACGCTC
TCCTGAGTAGGACAAATCCGCCGCCCTAGACCTAGGGCGTTCGGCTGCGGCGAGCGGTATCAGCTCACTC
AAAGGCGGTAATACGGTTATCCACAGAATCAGGGGATAACGCATGCAAGAACATGTGAGCAAAAGGCCAG
CAAAAGGCCAGGAACCGTAAAAAGGCCGCGTTGCTGGCGTTTTTCCATAGGCTCCGCCCCCCTGACGAGC
ATCACAAAAATCGACGCTCAAGTCAGAGGTGGCGAAACCCGACAGGACTATAAAGATACCAGGCGTTTCC
CCCTGGAAGCTCCCTCGTGCGCTCTCCTGTTCCGACCCTGCCGCTTACCGGATACCTGTCCGCCTTTCTC
CCTTCGGGAAGCGTGGCGCTTTCTCATAGCTCACGCTGTAGGTATCTCAGTTCGGTGTAGGTCGTTCGCT
CCAAGCTGGGCTGTGTGCACGAACCCCCCGTTCAGCCCGACCGCTGCGCCTTATCCGGTAACTATCGTCT
TGAGTCCAACCCGGTAAGACACGACTTATCGCCACTGGCAGCAGCCACTGGTAACAGGATTAGCAGAGCG
AGGTATGTAGGCGGTGCTACAGAGTTCTTGAAGTGGTGGCCTAACTACGGCTACACTAGAAGGACAGTAT
TTGGTATCTGCGCTCTGCTGAAGCCAGTTACCTTCGGAAAAAGAGTTGGTAGCTCTTGATCCGGCAAACA
AACCACCGCTGGTAGCGGTGGTTTTTTTGTTTGCAAGCAGCAGATTACGCGCAGAAAAAAAGGATCTCAA
GAAGATCCTTTGATCTTTTCTACGGGGTCTGACGCTCAGTGGAACGAAAACTCACGTTAAGGGATTTTGG
TCATGACTAGTGCTTGGATTCTCACCAATAAAAAACGCCCGGCGGCAACCGAGCGTTCTGAACAAATCCA
GATGGAGTTCTGAGGTCATTACTGGATCTATCAACAGGAGTCCAAGCGAGCTCGATATCAAATTACGCCC
CGCCCTGCCACTCATCGCAGTACTGTTGTAATTCATTAAGCATTCTGCCGACATGGAAGCCATCACAAAC
GGCATGATGAACCTGAATCGCCAGCGGCATCAGCACCTTGTCGCCTTGCGTATAATATTTGCCCATGGTG
AAAACGGGGGCGAAGAAGTTGTCCATATTGGCCACGTTTAAATCAAAACTGGTGAAACTCACCCAGGGAT
TGGCTGAGACGAAAAACATATTCTCAATAAACCCTTTAGGGAAATAGGCCAGGTTTTCACCATAACACGC
CACATCTTGCGAATATATGTGTAGAAACTGCCGGAAATCGTCGTGGTATTCACTCCAGAGCGATGAAAAC
GTTTCAGTTTGCTCATGGAAAACGGTGTAACAAGGGTGAACACTATCCCATATCACCAGCTCACCGTCTT
TCATTGCCATACGAAATTCCGGATGAGCATTCATCAGGCGGGCAAGAATGTGAATAAAGGCCGGATAAAA
CTTGTGCTTATTTTTCTTTACGGTCTTTAAAAAGGCCGTAATATCCAGCTGAACGGTCTGGTTATAGGTA
CATTGAGCAACTGACTGAAATGCCTCAAAATGTTCTTTACGATGCCATTGGGATATATCAACGGTGGTAT
ATCCAGTGATTTTTTTCTCCATTTTAGCTTCCTTAGCTCCTGAAAATCTCGATAACTCAAAAAATACGAC
CGGTAGTGATCTTATTTCATTATGGTGAAAGTTGGAACCTCTTACGGGCCGGCCAACGTCTCATTTTCGC
CAGATATCGATTTATGGCTAGCTCAGTCCTAGGTACAATGCTAGCGAATCCATTAAAGAGGAGAAAGGTA
CCCATGGTGAGCAAGGGCGAGGAGGATAACATGGCCATCATCAAGGAGTTCATGCGCTTCAAGGTGCACA
TGGAGGGCTCCGTGAACGGCCACGAGTTCGAGATCGAGGGCGAGGGCGAGGGCCGCCCCTACGAGGGCAC
CCAGACCGCCAAGCTGAAGGTGACCAAGGGTGGCCCCCTGCCCTTCGCCTGGGACATCCTGTCCCCTCAG
TTCATGTACGGCTCCAAGGCCTACGTGAAGCACCCCGTCGACATCCCCGACTACTTGAAGCTGTCCTTCC
CCGAGGGCTTCAAGTGGGAGCGCGTGATGAACTTCGAGGACGGCGGCGTGGTGACCGTGACCCAGGACTC
CTCCCTGCAGGACGGCGAGTTCATCTACAAGGTGAAGCTGCGCGGCACCAACTTCCCCTCCGACGGCCCC
GTAATGCAGAAGAAGACCATGGGCTGGGAGGCCTCCTCCGAGCGGATGTACCCCGAGGACGGCGCCCTGA
AGGGCGAGATCAAGCAGAGGCTGAAGCTGAAGGACGGCGGCCACTACGACGCTGAGGTCAAGACCACCTA
CAAGGCCAAGAAGCCCGTGCAGCTGCCCAGCGCCTACAACGTCAACATCAAGTTGGACATCACCTCCCAC
AACGAGGACTACACCATCGTGGAACAGTACGAACGCGCCGAGGGCCGCCACTCCACCGGCGGCATGGACG
AGCTGTACAAGTAAGCTTTCTAACTAAAAAGGCCTCCCAAATCGGGGGGCCTTTTTTATTGATAACAAAA
CGCTCGTCTAAGAAACCATTATTATCATGACATTAACCTATAAAAATAGGCGTATCACGAGGCCCTTTCG
TCTTCACCTCGAGTCCCTATCAGTGATAGAGATTGACATCCCTATCAGTGATAGAGATACTGAGCACATC
AGCAGGACGCACTGACCACTTTAATTCATTACCACACTTAATAGGAGCGATAATGAGCCTGGCGCTGCCG
GTGTACCTGATTGACGACGATGACTCCGTTCGCCGTTCCCTGCGTTTCATGCTGGAAAGCTACGGCCTGA
AAATCACTGACTTCGATTCTGCTGAAGCGTTCTTCACCGCGGTAGACCTGACCCTGCCGGGTTGCGCACT
GGTGGACGTACGTATGCCGGGCCTGAGCGGCCCACAGCTGCACCTGGAACTGGTGTCTAAGAACAGCCCG
CTGGCCGTGATCTATCTGACCGGTCACGGCGACGTTCCGATGGCGGTTGAAGCGCTGAAACTGGGTGCGG
TAGATTTCTTTCAGAAACCTGCAGACGGCGCTAAACTGGCTGAAGCTGTGGTCAAAGCCCTGGAACACGC
GAAAACCCACTACCAAGACAACCAGTACCTGGAAACCTATCAGGCTCTGACCCCACGTGAGCGCGAAATC
CTGAACCTGATTGCGCAAGGTCTGAAAAACCAGGAAATCGCGGACAACCTGTGCATTGCGATGCGCACCG
TAGAAATCCACCGTGCGAACCTGATGAAAGGTATGCAGGTGGGCAGCCTGGCAGAGATGATGCTGATTTA
CTCTCGTATCGCGGAGCGTCTGCGCCTGGAAGATAACCGTTAATAATCTAGACCAGGCATCAAATAAAAC
GAAAGGCTCAGTCGAAAGACTGGGCCTTTCGTTTTATCTGTTGTTTGTCGGTGAACGCTCTCTACTAGAG
TCACACTGGCTCACCTTCGGGTGGGCCTTTCTGCGTTTATAGTAAATCACTGCATAATTCGTGTCGCTCA
AGGCGCACTCCCGTTCTGGATAATGTTTTTTGCGCCGACATCATAACGGTTCTGGCAAATATTCTGAAAT
GAGCTGGTTAGCTAGTCAATATTTGTTGCGCTAGATCAAATCCACGCCTGATATGTGGAAAACCACTATA
GTTATGCCGCCTCGCCTTTTACAGAATGCCTGTAAAGAGGAGAAATACTAGATGCGTAAAGGCGAAGAGC
TGTTCACTGGTGTCGTCCCTATTCTGGTGGAACTGGATGGTGATGTCAACGGTCATAAGTTTTCCGTGCG
TGGCGAGGGTGAAGGTGACGCAACTAATGGTAAACTGACGCTGAAGTTCATCTGTACTACTGGTAAACTG
CCGGTACCTTGGCCGACTCTGGTAACGACGCTGACTTATGGTGTTCAGTGCTTTGCTCGTTATCCGGACC
ATATGAAGCAGCATGACTTCTTCAAGTCCGCCATGCCGGAAGGCTATGTGCAGGAACGCACGATTTCCTT
TAAGGATGACGGCACGTACAAAACGCGTGCGGAAGTGAAATTTGAAGGCGATACCCTGGTAAACCGCATT
GAGCTGAAAGGCATTGACTTTAAAGAAGACGGCAATATCCTGGGCCATATGCTGGAATACAATTTTAACA
GCCACAATGTTTACATCACCGCCGATAAACAAAAAAATGGCATTAAAGCGAATTTTAAAATTCGCCACAA
CGTGGAGGATGGCAGCGTGCAGCTGGCTGATCACTACCAGCAAAACACTCCAATCGGTGATGGTCCTGTT
CTGCTGCCAGACAATCACTATCTGAGCACGCAAAGCGTTCTGTCTAAAGATCCGAACGAGAAACGCGATC
ATATGGTTCTGCTGGAGTTCGTAACCGCAGCGGGCATCACGCATGGTATGGATGAACTGTACAAATGATG
ATAATAATCTAGACCAGGCATCAAATAAAACGAAAGGCTCAGTCGAAAGACTGGGCCTTTCGTTTTATCT
GTTGTTTGTCGGTGAACGCTCTCTACTAGAGTCACACTGGCTCACCTTCGGGTGGGCCTTTCTGCGTTTA
TAGGTACCCGTGGATCCTCTAGAGTCGACCTGCAGGCATGCAAGCTTTTTACGGCTAGCTCAGTCCTAGG
TATAGTGCTAGCCCAGCCAGAGAAACACTCTTTAACAGGGGGTAGTATGATGTCTCGTTTAGATAAAAGT
AAAGTGATTAACAGCGCATTAGAGCTGCTTAATGAGGTCGGAATCGAAGGTTTAACAACCCGTAAACTCG
CCCAGAAGCTAGGTGTAGAGCAGCCTACATTGTATTGGCATGTAAAAAATAAGCGGGCTTTGCTCGACGC
CTTAGCCATTGAGATGTTAGATAGGCACCATACTCACTTTTGCCCTTTAGAAGGGGAAAGCTGGCAAGAT
TTTTTACGTAATAACGCTAAAAGTTTTAGATGTGCTTTACTAAGTCATCGCGATGGAGCAAAAGTACATT
TAGGTACACGGCCTACAGAAAAACAGTATGAAACTCTCGAAAATCAATTAGCCTTTTTATGCCAACAAGG
TTTTTCACTAGAGAATGCATTATATGCACTCAGCGCAGTGGGGCATTTTACTTTAGGTTGCGTATTGGAA
GATCAAGAGCATCAAGTCGCTAAAGAAGAAAGGGAAACACCTACTACTGATAGTATGCCGCCATTATTAC
GACAAGCTATCGAATTATTTGATCACCAAGGTGCAGAGCCAGCCTTCTTATTCGGCCTTGAATTGATCAT
ATGCGGATTAGAAAAACAACTTAAATGTGAAAGTGGGTCTTAAGGCAT
Features (pLannotate 1.2.2; 16 found; start..end, strand, type, name):
      1..87      +  terminator     rrnB T1 terminator: Escherichia coli rrnB; transcription terminator T1 from the E. coli rrnB gene
    252..840     -  rep_origin     ori: high-copy-number ColE1/pMB1/pBR322/pUC origin of replication
    928..1022    -  terminator     lambda t0 terminator: transcription terminator from phage lambda
   1046..1702    -  CDS            cat: CAT_ECOLX - Experimental evidence at protein level: Swiss-Prot protein existence level 1. This enzyme is an effector of chloramphenicol resistance in bacteria. From Escherichia coli. This protein is used as a marker in many commonly used cloning vectors, such as pACYC184.
   1703..1801    -  promoter       cat promoter: promoter of the E. coli cat gene encoding chloramphenicol acetyltransferase
   1837..1865    +  promoter       J23119 promoter (fragment): bacterial promoter (Registry of Standard Biological Parts BBa J23119)
   1894..2603    +  CDS            mCherry (fragment): monomeric derivative of DsRed fluorescent protein (Shaner et al., 2004) mammalian codon-optimized
   2744..2817    +  promoter       PLtetO-1 promoter: modified phage lambda PL promoter with tet operator sites (Lutz and Bujard, 1997)
   3491..3562    +  terminator     rrnB T1 terminator: transcription terminator T1 from the E. coli rrnB gene
   3578..3605    +  terminator     T7Te terminator: phage T7 early transcription terminator
   3832..4545    +  CDS            superfolder GFP: GFP variant that folds robustly even when fused to poorly folded proteins (Pédelacq et al., 2006)
   4572..4643    +  terminator     rrnB T1 terminator: transcription terminator T1 from the E. coli rrnB gene
   4659..4686    +  terminator     T7Te terminator: phage T7 early transcription terminator
   4693..4737    +  misc_feature   MCS (fragment): pUC18/19 multiple cloning site
   4744..4772    +  promoter       J23119 promoter (fragment): bacterial promoter (Registry of Standard Biological Parts BBa J23119)
   4807..5433    +  CDS            TetR: tetracycline repressor TetR; tetR; TetR binds to the tetracycline operator tetO to inhibit transcription. This inhibition can be relieved by adding tetracycline or doxycycline.
