[The description below was written by a language model from this plasmid's Addgene catalogue record and pLannotate feature annotations shown in this document.]
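Description:
pKD233.7-3 is a 5.4 kb bacterial expression plasmid built on a high-copy ColE1 origin and selected with chloramphenicol through a cat gene driven by its native promoter. It carries the response-regulator and reporter half of a tetrathionate-sensing two-component system taken from Shewanella baltica OS195, developed as part of work on engineered bacterial sensors of thiosulfate and tetrathionate for detecting gut inflammation.

Three expression units are described in the record. The 621 bp TtrR response regulator gene sits downstream of the PLtetO-1 promoter. The annotation tool did not label this coding sequence, but an unannotated gap between that promoter and the following rrnB T1/T7Te terminator pair matches its expected position. The feature table also shows a TetR gene behind a constitutive J23-family promoter fragment, which is not listed among the catalogue inserts. TetR represses PLtetO-1, so TtrR levels should be tunable with a tetracycline-type inducer. Superfolder GFP is the sensor output, placed under PttrB185-269, a ttrB promoter variant activated by TtrR, and followed by its own terminator pair. mCherry is expressed constitutively from a weak Anderson-series promoter: the record names BBa_J23114, while the annotation matches it as a J23119 fragment. mCherry acts as an internal marker for identifying or normalising sensor cells. No sensor kinase is recorded on this plasmid, so that component is presumably supplied separately.

Repository sequencing found A82V and G196S substitutions in mCherry and K140M in sfGFP. The depositing lab reports that mCherry still works as a constitutive marker and that sfGFP fluorescence still rises on sensor activation.
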