Addgene plasmid #90955: pKD233.7-3
Purpose: Expresses S. baltica TtrR under the PltetO-1 promoter, sfGFP under PttrB185-269, and mCherry constitutively
Depositing lab: Jeffrey Tabor. Depositing organization: Rice University. Publication: Engineering bacterial thiosulfate and tetrathionate sensors for detecting gut inflammation. Daeffler KN, Galley JD, Sheth RU, Ortiz-Velez LC, Bibb CO, Shroyer NF, Britton RA, Tabor JJ. Mol Syst Biol. 2017 Apr 3;13(4):923. doi: 10.15252/msb.20167416. PubMed 28373240.
Backbone
  Vector backbone: ColE1
  Total vector size (bp): 5437
  Vector type: Bacterial Expression
Growth in bacteria
  Bacterial resistance: Chloramphenicol, 25 μg/mL
  Growth temperature: 37°C
  Growth strain: DH5alpha
  Copy number: High Copy
Gene/Insert 1
  Gene/Insert name: Tetrathionate response regulator (alt name: TtrR)
  Species: Shewanella baltica OS195
  Insert size (bp): 621
  GenBank ID: ABX51018
  Promoter: PltetO-1
  Cloning method: Gibson Cloning
  Sequencing primers: 5′ CGTCTAAGAAACCATTATTATCATGACATTAAC
Gene/Insert 2
  Gene/Insert name: Superfolder GFP (alt name: sfGFP)
  Species: Synthetic
  Insert size (bp): 720
  Promoter: PttrB185-269
  Cloning method: Gibson Cloning
  Sequencing primers: 5′ CCGTTCTGGATAATGTTTTTTGCG
Gene/Insert 3
  Gene/Insert name: mCherry
  Species: Synthetic
  Insert size (bp): 711
  Promoter: Bba_J23114
  Cloning method: Gibson Cloning
  Sequencing primers: 5′ GCTTCCTTAGCTCCTGAAAATCTC
Terms and licenses: Academic/Nonprofit Terms; Industry Terms: Not Available to Industry
Depositor comments: Addgene's sequencing results found A82V and G196S mutations in mCherry and a K140M mutation in sfGFP. The depositing lab confirmed that mCherry is functional as a constitutive marker, and that sfGFP fluorescence increases upon sensor activation.
How to cite: pKD233.7-3 was a gift from Jeffrey Tabor (Addgene plasmid # 90955 ; http://n2t.net/addgene:90955 ; RRID:Addgene_90955)
